Addgene plasmid #223149: pBK1304-AAV-EFSNC-dCjCas9-KRAB-MECP2
Purpose: Expression of KRAB and truncated MECP2 with dCjCas9 and empty gRNA scaffold
Depositing lab: Boris Kantor. Depositing organization: Duke University. Publication: All-in-one AAV-delivered epigenome-editing platform: proof-of-concept and therapeutic implications for neurodegenerative disorders. Kantor B, Odonovan B, Rittiner J, Hodgson D, Lindner N, Guerrero S, Dong W, Zhang A, Chiba-Falek O. bioRxiv [Preprint]. 2024 May 19:2023.04.14.536951. doi: 10.1101/2023.04.14.536951. PubMed 38798630.
Backbone
  Vector backbone: Unknown
  Vector type: Mammalian Expression, AAV, CRISPR
Growth in bacteria
  Bacterial resistance: Ampicillin, 100 μg/mL
  Growth temperature: 37°C
  Growth strain: NEB Stable
  Copy number: High Copy
Gene/Insert
  Gene/Insert name: KRAB-MECP2
  Species: H. sapiens (human)
  Mutation: Encodes aa 204-310 (MECP2)
  Entrez Gene: MECP2 (a.k.a. AUTSX3, MRX16, MRX79, MRXS13, MRXSL, PPMX, RS, RTS, RTT)
  Promoter: EF1a
  Tag / fusion protein: 3xFLAG (N terminal on backbone)
  Cloning method: Unknown
Terms and licenses: Academic/Nonprofit Terms; Industry Terms: Not Available to Industry
Depositor comments: Please visit https://doi.org/10.1101/2023.04.14.536951 for bioRxiv preprint.
How to cite: pBK1304-AAV-EFSNC-dCjCas9-KRAB-MECP2 was a gift from Boris Kantor (Addgene plasmid # 223149 ; http://n2t.net/addgene:223149 ; RRID:Addgene_223149)
