[The description below was written by a language model from this plasmid's Addgene catalogue record and pLannotate feature annotations shown in this document.]
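Description:
pBK1304-AAV-EFSNC-dCjCas9-KRAB-MECP2 is a 7.3 kb all-in-one AAV transfer plasmid for CRISPR-based transcriptional repression in mammalian cells. The parental backbone is not recorded. The bacterial portion carries a high-copy ColE1/pUC-type origin, an f1 phage origin and an ampicillin resistance gene (β-lactamase) under its own promoter. AAV2 inverted terminal repeats flank the payload and allow it to be packaged into recombinant AAV particles. The right-hand ITR is annotated in full, whereas the left one appears only as two short fragments in the sequencing-derived record. This may reflect the difficulty of reading or annotating these repeats rather than a true truncation.

Between the ITRs, a compact EF-1α core promoter drives a single fusion protein. It consists of an N-terminal 3xFLAG epitope tag, Campylobacter jejuni Cas9 (nuclease-dead according to the construct name and purpose), the KRAB repression domain from human ZNF10, and a truncated human MECP2 fragment covering amino acids 204–310, followed by a short synthetic polyadenylation signal. MECP2 is annotated as mediating repression through histone deacetylase and the SIN3A corepressor, so the fragment presumably adds a second repressive activity alongside KRAB. Downstream, a human U6 RNA polymerase III promoter precedes a CjCas9 guide RNA scaffold. The scaffold is empty, so a targeting spacer must be added by the user.

The small CjCas9 orthologue, minimal promoter and short polyA keep the effector and guide cassette within the packaging capacity of a single AAV. The associated publication presents the platform as an AAV-delivered epigenome-editing system with proof-of-concept work relevant to neurodegenerative disorders.
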