Features (pLannotate 1.2.2; 19 found; start..end, strand, type, name):
     12..39      +  repeat_region  AAV2 ITR (fragment): inverted terminal repeat of adeno-associated virus serotype 2 inverted
     68..95      +  repeat_region  AAV2 ITR (fragment): inverted terminal repeat of adeno-associated virus serotype 2 inverted
    142..160     +  CDS            small t antigen (fragment): SV40 (simian virus 40) small t antigen
    186..397     +  promoter       EF-1α core promoter: core promoter for human elongation factor EF-1α
    414..479     +  CDS            3xFLAG: three tandem FLAG® epitope tags, followed by an enterokinase cleavage site
    552..3500    +  CDS            cas9: CAS9_CAMJE - Experimental evidence at protein level: Swiss-Prot protein existence level 1. CRISPR (clustered regularly interspaced short palindromic repeat) is an adaptive immune system that provides protection against mobile genetic elements (viruses, transposable elements and conjugative plasmids). CRISPR clusters contain spacers, sequences complementary to antecedent mobile elements, and target invading nucleic acids. CRISPR clusters are transcribed and processed into CRISPR RNA (crRNA). In type II CRISPR systems correct processing of pre-crRNA requires a trans- encoded small RNA (tracrRNA)
   3594..3779    +  CDS            KRAB: Krüppel-associated box (KRAB) transcriptional repression domain from the human zinc finger protein ZNF10 (Margolin et al., 1994)
   3777..4124    +  CDS            MECP2 (fragment): MECP2_HUMAN - Experimental evidence at protein level: Swiss-Prot protein existence level 1. Chromosomal protein that binds to methylated DNA. It can bind specifically to a single methyl-CpG pair. It is not influenced by sequences flanking the methyl-CpGs. Mediates transcriptional repression through interaction with histone deacetylase and the corepressor SIN3A. Binds both 5-methylcytosine (5mC) and 5-hydroxymethylcytosine (5hmC)- containing DNA, with a preference for 5-methylcytosine (5mC). From Homo sapiens (Human).
   4173..4221    +  polyA_signal   poly(A) signal: synthetic polyadenylation signal
   4233..4473    +  promoter       U6 promoter: RNA polymerase III promoter for human U6 snRNA
   4502..4574    +  misc_RNA       Cj gRNA scaffold: guide RNA scaffold for the Campylobacter jejuni CRISPR/Cas9 system (Kim et al., 2016)
   4589..4729    +  repeat_region  AAV2 ITR: inverted terminal repeat of adeno-associated virus serotype 2 inverted
   4734..4785    -  misc_feature   bom (fragment): basis of mobility region from pBR322
   4804..5259    +  rep_origin     f1 ori (sequence partly withheld): f1 bacteriophage origin of replication; arrow indicates direction of (+) strand synthesis
   5260..5309    -  misc_feature   bom (fragment): basis of mobility region from pBR322
   5411..5446    -  CDS            rop (fragment): Rop protein, which maintains plasmids at low copy number; rop
   5541..5645    +  promoter       AmpR promoter: bla
   5646..6506    +  CDS            AmpR: β-lactamase; bla; confers resistance to ampicillin, carbenicillin, and related antibiotics
   6677..7265    +  rep_origin     ori: high-copy-number ColE1/pMB1/pBR322/pUC origin of replication
>Addgene plasmid #223149 | pBK1304-AAV-EFSNC-dCjCas9-KRAB-MECP2 | addgene full sequence | sequence record 442926 | Addgene NGS Result
CCTGCAGGCAGCTGCGCGCTCGCTCGCTCACTGAGGCCGCCCGGGCGTCGGGCGACCTTTGGTCGCCCGG
CCTCAGTGAGCGAGCGAGCGCGCAGAGAGGGAGTGGCCAACTCCATCACTAGGGGTTCCTGCGGCCTCTA
GCTAGGTCTTGAAAGGAGTGGGAATTGGCTCCGGTGCCCGTCAGTGGGCAGAGCGCACATCGCCCACAGT
CCCCGAGAAGTTGGGGGGAGGGGTCGGCAATTGATCCGGTGCCTAGAGAAGGTGGCGCGGGGTAAACTGG
GAAAGTGATGTCGTGTACTGGCTCCGCCTTTTTCCCGAGGGTGGGGGAGAACCGTATATAAGTGCAGTAG
TCGCCGTGAACGTTCTTTTTCGCAACGGGTTTGCCGCCAGAACACAGGACCGGTGCCACCATGGACTACA
AAGACCATGACGGTGATTATAAAGATCATGACATCGATTACAAGGATGACGATGACAAGGGTGGATCGCC
AAAGAAAAAGAGGAAAGTCGGCAGTGGACCTAAAAAGAAACGAAAGGTTGAAGCGGGATCCGCCCGCATC
CTCGCTTTCGCCATCGGAATCTCTAGTATCGGATGGGCCTTCTCTGAAAACGACGAACTGAAAGACTGCG
GCGTGAGAATCTTCACAAAGGTTGAAAACCCTAAAACAGGCGAGTCTTTAGCTCTGCCACGTAGGTTGGC
CCGCTCCGCCCGAAAAAGGCTGGCTCGGCGGAAGGCTCGCCTCAACCACTTGAAGCATTTGATAGCTAAT
GAGTTCAAACTGAACTACGAAGATTACCAGTCCTTCGACGAGTCATTGGCAAAAGCCTACAAAGGCAGCC
TTATCAGTCCTTATGAGTTGAGATTTCGCGCACTCAACGAACTGCTTTCTAAGCAAGACTTTGCTAGGGT
CATTCTGCACATCGCAAAACGGCGAGGTTATGACGATATCAAGAACTCCGACGATAAAGAAAAGGGAGCC
ATTCTCAAGGCGATCAAACAGAATGAGGAAAAATTGGCAAACTACCAGAGTGTGGGCGAGTATCTGTATA
AAGAGTATTTCCAGAAGTTTAAGGAAAACAGCAAGGAGTTTACAAACGTCAGAAATAAAAAGGAGTCTTA
CGAGAGATGCATCGCGCAGTCATTCCTCAAAGATGAGCTGAAGCTGATATTTAAGAAGCAACGCGAATTT
GGTTTCTCATTCTCTAAGAAGTTCGAAGAGGAGGTTCTTTCCGTGGCGTTTTACAAGAGGGCGCTCAAAG
ACTTCTCCCACCTGGTTGGTAACTGTAGTTTCTTCACGGATGAGAAGCGAGCTCCCAAAAATTCTCCCCT
GGCTTTCATGTTTGTTGCCCTGACTCGGATCATTAACCTGCTGAACAACCTGAAAAATACTGAAGGGATC
TTGTATACGAAGGACGACCTAAATGCACTCCTGAATGAAGTGCTCAAAAACGGAACTCTAACCTATAAAC
AGACCAAGAAATTACTGGGGCTCTCTGACGACTACGAGTTCAAGGGCGAGAAGGGTACTTATTTTATCGA
ATTCAAAAAGTATAAGGAGTTCATTAAAGCATTGGGGGAACACAACCTCAGCCAGGACGATCTCAATGAA
ATTGCCAAGGACATCACGCTGATTAAAGACGAGATAAAACTGAAAAAGGCACTGGCCAAGTATGACCTCA
ACCAGAACCAGATCGACTCTCTGTCCAAGCTGGAGTTCAAAGACCACCTAAACATATCCTTCAAAGCCCT
GAAACTGGTCACCCCTCTAATGCTCGAAGGAAAAAAATACGACGAGGCGTGTAATGAACTGAATCTTAAG
GTGGCCATCAATGAGGATAAGAAGGACTTTCTTCCAGCCTTTAACGAGACATATTACAAAGACGAGGTCA
CAAACCCGGTTGTGCTGAGGGCCATAAAAGAGTATCGGAAGGTTCTGAATGCCCTCCTGAAGAAGTACGG
CAAAGTGCACAAAATAAATATCGAATTGGCTAGGGAGGTGGGGAAGAACCATTCTCAGCGAGCAAAGATC
GAGAAAGAGCAGAATGAGAACTACAAAGCCAAGAAAGACGCCGAACTGGAGTGCGAAAAGCTGGGGCTTA
AAATAAACAGTAAAAACATCCTGAAATTAAGATTGTTCAAAGAGCAAAAGGAGTTTTGCGCCTACTCAGG
GGAAAAAATCAAAATATCAGACCTGCAGGACGAGAAAATGCTGGAGATCGACGCCATCTATCCGTATAGC
AGGTCATTTGACGATTCCTACATGAACAAAGTGCTTGTGTTTACCAAACAGAACCAAGAAAAGCTGAACC
AAACCCCCTTTGAGGCTTTCGGAAACGACTCAGCCAAGTGGCAGAAAATCGAAGTCCTAGCCAAGAATCT
GCCTACAAAAAAACAAAAGAGGATTCTTGATAAGAACTATAAGGACAAGGAACAGAAAAACTTTAAAGAC
AGGAACCTGAATGACACGAGGTACATTGCGCGACTGGTTCTAAACTATACCAAAGACTACCTGGATTTCC
TCCCTCTGAGCGACGACGAGAATACTAAACTGAATGATACCCAGAAAGGCTCAAAGGTCCACGTTGAGGC
TAAGTCCGGGATGCTGACTAGCGCCCTCCGCCACACGTGGGGCTTCAGCGCCAAAGATCGGAATAATCAT
CTTCATCACGCTATTGATGCAGTAATCATAGCCTACGCTAACAACAGCATCGTGAAAGCCTTCTCCGATT
TCAAGAAAGAACAGGAGTCTAATAGCGCCGAGTTGTACGCCAAGAAAATTTCCGAATTGGACTATAAAAA
TAAGAGAAAATTCTTCGAACCCTTCTCCGGGTTTCGCCAAAAGGTCTTAGATAAGATCGACGAGATTTTC
GTTTCCAAGCCCGAAAGAAAAAAGCCTTCAGGGGCACTGCACGAAGAGACATTCCGCAAGGAAGAGGAAT
TTTACCAATCTTACGGTGGTAAAGAGGGAGTTCTGAAGGCTCTGGAGCTTGGGAAGATCCGCAAGGTAAA
CGGGAAAATCGTGAAAAACGGGGACATGTTCAGGGTGGATATCTTCAAGCACAAAAAGACCAACAAGTTC
TACGCAGTACCCATCTACACTATGGATTTCGCTTTAAAGGTTCTCCCAAATAAGGCGGTGGCTCGATCGA
AGAAAGGAGAGATCAAGGACTGGATCTTAATGGATGAAAATTACGAGTTTTGCTTCTCGCTCTACAAAGA
TAGCCTGATTCTGATCCAGACAAAAGACATGCAGGAACCAGAATTTGTTTATTATAACGCCTTCACGAGC
AGTACAGTGTCCCTGATTGTGAGCAAGCATGATAACAAGTTCGAGACTCTGTCTAAGAATCAGAAAATCC
TTTTCAAGAACGCCAACGAGAAGGAGGTCATCGCAAAGTCAATTGGCATCCAAAACCTGAAGGTGTTCGA
GAAATACATAGTGTCCGCACTCGGTGAAGTAACTAAAGCCGAATTTCGACAGCGCGAGGATTTTAAGAAA
AGCCCCAAGAAGAAGAGAAAGGTGGAGGCCAGCTTAGCATCGGGAGGTGGTTCGGGTGGAGGAAGTGGCG
GGTCAGGGTCGGGTGGCACTAGTCGGACACTGGTGACCTTCAAGGATGTATTTGTGGACTTCACCAGGGA
GGAGTGGAAGCTGCTGGACACTGCTCAGCAGATCGTGTACAGAAATGTGATGCTGGAGAACTATAAGAAC
CTGGTTTCCTTGGGTTATCAGCTTACTAAGCCAGATGTGATCCTCCGGTTGGAGAAGGGAGAAGAGCCCT
CGGGAGGTGGTTCGGGAGGTGGTTCGGAGGGTGTGCAGGTGAAAAGGGTCCTGGAGAAAAGTCCTGGGAA
GCTCCTTGTCAAGATGCCTTTTCAAACTTCGCCAGGGGGCAAGGCTGAGGGGGGTGGGGCCACCACATCC
ACCCAGGTCATGGTGATCAAACGCCCCGGCAGGAAGCGAAAAGCTGAGGCCGACCCTCAGGCCATTCCCA
AGAAACGGGGCCGAAAGCCGGGGAGTGTGGTGGCAGCCGCTGCCGCCGAGGCCAAAAAGAAAGCCGTGAA
GGAGTCTTCTATCCGATCTGTGCAGGAGACAGTACTCCCCATCAAGAAGCGCAAGACCCGGGAGGCTAGC
GGAGGTGGTTCGCCAAAGAAGAAACGGAAGGTGTGAGCATGCAATAAAACATCTTTGTTTTCATTAGATC
TGTGTGTTGGTTTTTTGTGTGCGGCCGGTACCGAGGGCCTATTTCCCATGATTCCTTCATATTTGCATAT
ACGATACAAGGCTGTTAGAGAGATAATTGGAATTAATTTGACTGTAAACACAAAGATATTAGTACAAAAT
ACGTGACGTAGAAAGTAATAATTTCTTGGGTAGTTTGCAGTTTTAAAATTATGTTTTAAAATGGACTATC
ATATGCTTACCGTAACTTGAAAGTATTTCGATTTCTTGGCTTTATATATCTTGTGGAAAGGACGAAACAC
CGGAGACCACGGCAGGTCTCAGTTTTAGTCCCTGAAAAGGGACTAAAATAAAGAGTTTGCGGGACTCTGC
GGGGTTACAATCCCCTAAAACCGCTTTTTTGCGGCCGCAGGAACCCCTAGTGATGGAGTTGGCCACTCCC
TCTCTGCGCGCTCGCTCGCTCACTGAGGCCGGGCGACCAAAGGTCGCCCGACGCCCGGGCTTTGCCCGGG
CGGCCTCAGTGAGCGAGCGAGCGCGCAGCTGCCTGCAGGGGCGCCTGATGCGGTATTTTCTCCTTACGCA
TCTGTGCGGTATTTCACACCGCATA
[95 nt withheld, positions 4786-4880]
T
[46 nt withheld, positions 4882-4927]
C
[141 nt withheld, positions 4929-5069]
CCTTTGACGTTGGAGTCCACGTTCTTT
[37 nt withheld, positions 5097-5133]
ACTCTATCTCGGGCTATTCTTTTGATTTATAAGGGATTTTGCCGATTTCGGTCTATTGGTTAAAAAATGA
GCTGATTTAACAAAAATTTAACGCGAATTTTAACAAAATATTAACGTTTACAATTTTATGGTGCACTCTC
AGTACAATCTGCTCTGATGCCGCATAGTTAAGCCAGCCCCGACACCCGCCAACACCCGCTGACGCGCCCT
GACGGGCTTGTCTGCTCCCGGCATCCGCTTACAGACAAGCTGTGACCGTCTCCGGGAGCTGCATGTGTCA
GAGGTTTTCACCGTCATCACCGAAACGCGCGAGACGAAAGGGCCTCGTGATACGCCTATTTTTATAGGTT
AATGTCATGATAATAATGGTTTCTTAGACGTCAGGTGGCACTTTTCGGGGAAATGTGCGCGGAACCCCTA
TTTGTTTATTTTTCTAAATACATTCAAATATGTATCCGCTCATGAGACAATAACCCTGATAAATGCTTCA
ATAATATTGAAAAAGGAAGAGTATGAGTATTCAACATTTCCGTGTCGCCCTTATTCCCTTTTTTGCGGCA
TTTTGCCTTCCTGTTTTTGCTCACCCAGAAACGCTGGTGAAAGTAAAAGATGCTGAAGATCAGTTGGGTG
CACGAGTGGGTTACATCGAACTGGATCTCAACAGCGGTAAGATCCTTGAGAGTTTTCGCCCCGAAGAACG
TTTTCCAATGATGAGCACTTTTAAAGTTCTGCTATGTGGCGCGGTATTATCCCGTATTGACGCCGGGCAA
GAGCAACTCGGTCGCCGCATACACTATTCTCAGAATGACTTGGTTGAGTACTCACCAGTCACAGAAAAGC
ATCTTACGGATGGCATGACAGTAAGAGAATTATGCAGTGCTGCCATAACCATGAGTGATAACACTGCGGC
CAACTTACTTCTGACAACGATCGGAGGACCGAAGGAGCTAACCGCTTTTTTGCACAACATGGGGGATCAT
GTAACTCGCCTTGATCGTTGGGAACCGGAGCTGAATGAAGCCATACCAAACGACGAGCGTGACACCACGA
TGCCTGTAGCAATGGCAACAACGTTGCGCAAACTATTAACTGGCGAACTACTTACTCTAGCTTCCCGGCA
ACAATTAATAGACTGGATGGAGGCGGATAAAGTTGCAGGACCACTTCTGCGCTCGGCCCTTCCGGCTGGC
TGGTTTATTGCTGATAAATCTGGAGCCGGTGAGCGTGGAAGCCGCGGTATCATTGCAGCACTGGGGCCAG
ATGGTAAGCCCTCCCGTATCGTAGTTATCTACACGACGGGGAGTCAGGCAACTATGGATGAACGAAATAG
ACAGATCGCTGAGATAGGTGCCTCACTGATTAAGCATTGGTAACTGTCAGACCAAGTTTACTCATATATA
CTTTAGATTGATTTAAAACTTCATTTTTAATTTAAAAGGATCTAGGTGAAGATCCTTTTTGATAATCTCA
TGACCAAAATCCCTTAACGTGAGTTTTCGTTCCACTGAGCGTCAGACCCCGTAGAAAAGATCAAAGGATC
TTCTTGAGATCCTTTTTTTCTGCGCGTAATCTGCTGCTTGCAAACAAAAAAACCACCGCTACCAGCGGTG
GTTTGTTTGCCGGATCAAGAGCTACCAACTCTTTTTCCGAAGGTAACTGGCTTCAGCAGAGCGCAGATAC
CAAATACTGTTCTTCTAGTGTAGCCGTAGTTAGGCCACCACTTCAAGAACTCTGTAGCACCGCCTACATA
CCTCGCTCTGCTAATCCTGTTACCAGTGGCTGCTGCCAGTGGCGATAAGTCGTGTCTTACCGGGTTGGAC
TCAAGACGATAGTTACCGGATAAGGCGCAGCGGTCGGGCTGAACGGGGGGTTCGTGCACACAGCCCAGCT
TGGAGCGAACGACCTACACCGAACTGAGATACCTACAGCGTGAGCTATGAGAAAGCGCCACGCTTCCCGA
AGGGAGAAAGGCGGACAGGTATCCGGTAAGCGGCAGGGTCGGAACAGGAGAGCGCACGAGGGAGCTTCCA
GGGGGAAACGCCTGGTATCTTTATAGTCCTGTCGGGTTTCGCCACCTCTGACTTGAGCGTCGATTTTTGT
GATGCTCGTCAGGGGGGCGGAGCCTATGGAAAAACGCCAGCAACGCGGCCTTTTTACGGTTCCTGGCCTT
TTGCTGGCCTTTTGCTCACATGT
